Addgene plasmid #180560: KTK_038
Purpose: Entry vector containing L3S2P11 terminator
Depositing lab: Tom Ellis. Depositing organization: Imperial College London. Publication: Komagataeibacter Tool Kit (KTK): A Modular Cloning System for Multigene Constructs and Programmed Protein Secretion from Cellulose Producing Bacteria. Goosens VJ, Walker KT, Aragon SM, Singh A, Senthivel VR, Dekker L, Caro-Astorga J, Buat MLA, Song W, Lee KY, Ellis T. ACS Synth Biol. 2021 Dec 17;10(12):3422-3434. doi: 10.1021/acssynbio.1c00358. Epub 2021 Nov 12. PubMed 34767345.
Backbone
  Vector backbone: pSEVA331
  Vector type: Bacterial Expression
Growth in bacteria
  Bacterial resistance: Ampicillin, 100 μg/mL
  Growth temperature: 37°C
  Growth strain: DH5alpha
  Copy number: High Copy
Gene/Insert
  Gene/Insert name: L3S2P11 terminator
  Species: Synthetic
  Cloning method: Restriction Enzyme; 5′ cloning site unknown (unknown if destroyed)
Terms and licenses: Academic/Nonprofit Terms; Industry Terms: Not Available to Industry
Depositor comments: Read the preprint at https://www.biorxiv.org/content/10.1101/2021.06.09.447691v1.full
How to cite: KTK_038 was a gift from Tom Ellis (Addgene plasmid # 180560 ; http://n2t.net/addgene:180560 ; RRID:Addgene_180560)
