[The description below was written by a language model from this plasmid's Addgene catalogue record and pLannotate feature annotations shown in this document.]
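Description:
KTK_038 is a small entry-level (part) vector from the Komagataeibacter Tool Kit, a modular cloning system built for assembling multigene constructs in cellulose-producing bacteria. Its payload is the synthetic L3S2P11 terminator, a strong, designed intrinsic transcription terminator widely used in bacterial synthetic biology to end transcription cleanly and insulate neighbouring transcription units. As an entry vector, the plasmid serves as a storage and donor construct. The terminator part is kept here in a sequence-verified form so it can be combined with promoter, ribosome binding site and coding sequence parts in later hierarchical assembly steps. The record lists the cloning method only as restriction enzyme based and does not identify the flanking cloning sites.

The full sequenced record is about 1.9 kb, and automated annotation detects only three features: an ampicillin resistance gene (β-lactamase) with its native bla promoter, and a high-copy ColE1/pUC-type origin of replication. This agrees with the catalogue entries for ampicillin selection and high copy number in a standard E. coli cloning strain. It sits less comfortably with the listed backbone, pSEVA331, which is generally known as a broad-host-range, chloramphenicol-resistant vector; no such elements are annotated here, so the plasmid looks like a minimal E. coli propagation vector rather than one meant to replicate in Komagataeibacter itself. The terminator was not picked up by the annotation tool and presumably lies in the short unannotated region. Although catalogued as a bacterial expression vector, no promoter or coding sequence other than the resistance cassette is recorded, so on its own it functions as a part donor rather than an expression construct.
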