Features (pLannotate 1.2.2; 3 found; start..end, strand, type, name):
    182..1042    -  CDS            AmpR: β-lactamase; bla; confers resistance to ampicillin, carbenicillin, and related antibiotics
   1043..1147    -  promoter       AmpR promoter: bla
   1250..1838    +  rep_origin     ori: high-copy-number ColE1/pMB1/pBR322/pUC origin of replication
>Addgene plasmid #180560 | KTK_038 | addgene full sequence | sequence record 358817 | Addgene NGS Result
GTCGGTCTCATTCTTAACTCGGTACCAAATTCCAGAAAAGAGACGCTTTCGAGCGTCTTTTTTCGTTTTG
GTCCAACGTGAGACCAAGATTATCAAAAAGGATCTTCACCTAGATCCTTTTAAATTAAAAATGAAGTTTT
AAATCAATCTAAAGTATATATGAGTAAACTTGGTCTGACAGTTACCAATGCTTAATCAGTGAGGCACCTA
TCTCAGCGATCTGTCTATTTCGTTCATCCATAGTTGCCTGACTCCCCGTCGTGTAGATAACTACGATACG
GGAGGGCTTACCATCTGGCCCCAGTGCTGCAATGATACCGCGGGACCCACGCTCACCGGCTCCAGATTTA
TCAGCAATAAACCAGCCAGCCGGAAGGGCCGAGCGCAGAAGTGGTCCTGCAACTTTATCCGCCTCCATCC
AGTCTATTAATTGTTGCCGGGAAGCTAGAGTAAGTAGTTCGCCAGTTAATAGTTTGCGCAACGTTGTTGC
CATTGCTACAGGCATCGTGGTGTCACGCTCGTCGTTTGGTATGGCTTCATTCAGCTCCGGTTCCCAACGA
TCAAGGCGAGTTACATGATCCCCCATGTTGTGCAAAAAAGCGGTTAGCTCCTTCGGTCCTCCGATCGTTG
TCAGAAGTAAGTTGGCCGCAGTGTTATCACTCATGGTTATGGCAGCACTGCATAATTCTCTTACTGTCAT
GCCATCCGTAAGATGCTTTTCTGTGACTGGTGAGTACTCAACCAAGTCATTCTGAGAATAGTGTATGCGG
CGACCGAGTTGCTCTTGCCCGGCGTCAATACGGGATAATACCGCGCCACATAGCAGAACTTTAAAAGTGC
TCATCATTGGAAAACGTTCTTCGGGGCGAAAACTCTCAAGGATCTTACCGCTGTTGAGATCCAGTTCGAT
GTAACCCACTCGTGCACCCAACTGATCTTCAGCATCTTTTACTTTCACCAGCGTTTCTGGGTGAGCAAAA
ACAGGAAGGCAAAATGCCGCAAAAAAGGGAATAAGGGCGACACGGAAATGTTGAATACTCATACTCTTCC
TTTTTCAATATTATTGAAGCATTTATCAGGGTTATTGTCTCATGAGCGGATACATATTTGAATGTATTTA
GAAAAATAAACAAATAGGGGTTCCGCGCACATTTCCCCGAAAAGTGCCACCTGTCATGACCAAAATCCCT
TAACGTGAGTTTTCGTTCCACTGAGCGTCAGACCCCGTAGAAAAGATCAAAGGATCTTCTTGAGATCCTT
TTTTTCTGCGCGTAATCTGCTGCTTGCAAACAAAAAAACCACCGCTACCAGCGGTGGTTTGTTTGCCGGA
TCAAGAGCTACCAACTCTTTTTCCGAAGGTAACTGGCTTCAGCAGAGCGCAGATACCAAATACTGTTCTT
CTAGTGTAGCCGTAGTTAGGCCACCACTTCAAGAACTCTGTAGCACCGCCTACATACCTCGCTCTGCTAA
TCCTGTTACCAGTGGCTGCTGCCAGTGGCGATAAGTCGTGTCTTACCGGGTTGGACTCAAGACGATAGTT
ACCGGATAAGGCGCAGCGGTCGGGCTGAACGGGGGGTTCGTGCACACAGCCCAGCTTGGAGCGAACGACC
TACACCGAACTGAGATACCTACAGCGTGAGCTATGAGAAAGCGCCACGCTTCCCGAAGGGAGAAAGGCGG
ACAGGTATCCGGTAAGCGGCAGGGTCGGAACAGGAGAGCGCACGAGGGAGCTTCCAGGGGGAAACGCCTG
GTATCTTTATAGTCCTGTCGGGTTTCGCCACCTCTGACTTGAGCGTCGATTTTTGTGATGCTCGTCAGGG
GGGCGGAGCCTATGGAAAAACGCCAGCAACGCGGCCTTTTTACGGTTCCTGGCCTTTTGCTGGCCTTTTG
CTCACATGTTCTTTCCTGCGTTATCCCCTGATTCTGTGGATAACCGTA
